Addgene plasmid #140100: pDECKO_mCherry_Intergenic
Purpose: CRISPR-Cas9 library validation (negative control)
Depositing lab: Roderic Guigo. Depositing organization: Centre for Genomic Regulation (CRG). Publication: Paired guide RNA CRISPR-Cas9 screening for protein-coding genes and lncRNAs involved in transdifferentiation of human B-cells to macrophages. Arnan C, Ullrich S, Pulido-Quetglas C, Nurtdinov R, Esteban A, Blanco-Fernandez J, Aparicio-Prat E, Johnson R, Perez-Lluch S, Guigo R. BMC Genomics. 2022 May 26;23(1):402. doi: 10.1186/s12864-022-08612-7. PubMed 35619054.
Backbone
  Vector backbone: pDECKO_mCherry
  Vector type: Lentiviral
  Selectable markers: Puromycin
Growth in bacteria
  Bacterial resistance: Ampicillin, 100 μg/mL
  Growth temperature: 37°C
  Growth strain: NEB Stable
  Copy number: High Copy
Gene/Insert
  Gene/Insert name: gRNA1+scaffold+H1promoter+gRNA2
  gRNA/shRNA sequence: 2 guide RNAs againsts Intergenic region
  Species: H. sapiens (human)
  Promoter: gRNA1 under U6 and gRNA2 under H1
  Cloning method: Gibson Cloning
  Sequencing primers: 5′ GTACAAAATACGTGACGTAG
Terms and licenses: Academic/Nonprofit Terms; Industry Terms: Not Available to Industry
How to cite: pDECKO_mCherry_Intergenic was a gift from Roderic Guigo (Addgene plasmid # 140100 ; http://n2t.net/addgene:140100 ; RRID:Addgene_140100)
