[The description below was written by a language model from this plasmid's Addgene catalogue record and pLannotate feature annotations shown in this document.]
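Description:
pDECKO_mCherry_Intergenic is a lentiviral paired-guide RNA plasmid built on the pDECKO_mCherry backbone. It serves as a negative control for validating a CRISPR-Cas9 library. It is propagated in E. coli through a high-copy ColE1/pUC-type origin with ampicillin resistance (AmpR), and the backbone also carries an f1 origin, an SV40 origin and remnants of the lac/lacZα region. The viral portion has a third-generation, self-inactivating layout. An RSV promoter drives a truncated HIV-1 5' LTR, followed by the Ψ packaging signal with a gag fragment, the RRE for Rev-dependent export, a cPPT/CTS, a WPRE, and a ΔU3 3' LTR with a downstream SV40 polyadenylation signal.

The insert, assembled by Gibson cloning, places two guide RNAs in tandem. The first is transcribed from the human U6 promoter and joined to an S. pyogenes Cas9 gRNA scaffold. It is followed by an H1 promoter that drives the second guide with its own scaffold. Both guides target a human intergenic region, so the pair should cut, or delete the DNA between the two sites, without disrupting a gene. This gives a baseline for comparison with gene- or lncRNA-targeting pairs.

Downstream, an EF-1α core promoter with its intron A drives a puromycin resistance gene followed by mCherry, allowing drug selection and red-fluorescence tracking of transduced cells. The feature table does not annotate the element linking these two coding sequences. No Cas9 is encoded, so the nuclease must be supplied separately. The associated study used paired-guide screening to find protein-coding genes and lncRNAs involved in the transdifferentiation of human B cells to macrophages.
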