Features (pLannotate 1.2.2; 32 found; start..end, strand, type, name):
    414..506     +  CDS            lacI (fragment): lac repressor; lacI; The lac repressor binds to the lac operator to inhibit transcription in E. coli. This inhibition can be relieved by adding lactose or isopropyl-β-D-thiogalactopyranoside (IPTG).
    519..540     +  protein_bind   CAP binding site: CAP binding activates transcription in the presence of cAMP. E. coli catabolite activator protein
    555..585     +  promoter       lac promoter: promoter for the E. coli lac operon
    593..609     +  protein_bind   lac operator: The lac repressor binds to the lac operator to inhibit transcription in E. coli. This inhibition can be relieved by adding lactose or isopropyl-β-D-thiogalactopyranoside (IPTG). lac repressor encoded by lacI
    654..672     +  promoter       T3 promoter: promoter for bacteriophage T3 RNA polymerase
    700..926     +  promoter       RSV promoter: Rous sarcoma virus enhancer/promoter
    927..1107    +  LTR            5' LTR (truncated): truncated 5' long terminal repeat (LTR) from HIV-1
   1154..1279    +  misc_feature   HIV-1 Ψ: packaging signal of human immunodeficiency virus type 1
   1263..1626    +  CDS            HIV-1 gag (fragment): gag protein from human immunodeficiency virus 1; gag
   1772..2005    +  misc_feature   RRE: The Rev response element (RRE) of HIV-1 allows for Rev-dependent mRNA export from the nucleus to the cytoplasm.
   2382..2408    +  CDS            Rev (fragment): human immunodeficiency virus 1 (HIV-1) Rev protein; rev; enhances nuclear export of unspliced and incompletely spliced viral mRNAs
   2412..2652    +  promoter       U6 promoter: RNA polymerase III promoter for human U6 snRNA
   2683..2758    +  misc_RNA       gRNA scaffold: guide RNA scaffold for the Streptococcus pyogenes CRISPR/Cas9 system
   2765..2979    +  promoter       H1 promoter: human H1 RNA promoter
   3008..3083    +  misc_RNA       gRNA scaffold: guide RNA scaffold for the Streptococcus pyogenes CRISPR/Cas9 system
   3139..3256    +  misc_feature   cPPT/CTS: central polypurine tract and central termination sequence of HIV-1
   3322..3388    +  CDS            small t antigen (fragment): SV40 (simian virus 40) small t antigen
   3414..3625    +  promoter       EF-1α core promoter: core promoter for human elongation factor EF-1α
   3626..4564    +  intron         EF-1α intron A: intron upstream of the start codon of human EF-1α
   4586..5182    +  CDS            PuroR (fragment): puromycin N-acetyltransferase; pac from Streptomyces; confers resistance to puromycin
   5258..5965    +  CDS            mCherry: mCherry is a basic (constitutively fluorescent) red fluorescent protein published in 2004, derived from Discosoma sp.. It is reported to be a very rapidly-maturing monomer with low acid sensitivity.
   5984..6572    +  misc_feature   WPRE: woodchuck hepatitis virus posttranscriptional regulatory element
   6623..6642    +  misc_feature   cPPT/CTS (fragment): central polypurine tract and central termination sequence of HIV-1
   6644..6877    +  LTR            3' LTR (ΔU3): self-inactivating 3' long terminal repeat (LTR) from HIV-1
   6955..7076    +  polyA_signal   SV40 poly(A) signal: SV40 polyadenylation signal
   7116..7251    +  rep_origin     SV40 ori: SV40 origin of replication
   7272..7290    -  promoter       T7 promoter: promoter for bacteriophage T7 RNA polymerase
   7298..7453    +  CDS            lacZα (fragment): LacZα fragment of β-galactosidase; lacZ fragment
   7458..7886    +  rep_origin     f1 ori (sequence partly withheld): f1 bacteriophage origin of replication; arrow indicates direction of (+) strand synthesis
   7939..8043    +  promoter       AmpR promoter: bla
   8044..8904    +  CDS            AmpR: β-lactamase; bla; confers resistance to ampicillin, carbenicillin, and related antibiotics
   9075..231     +  rep_origin     ori (across the origin): high-copy-number ColE1/pMB1/pBR322/pUC origin of replication
>Addgene plasmid #140100 | pDECKO_mCherry_Intergenic | addgene full sequence | sequence record 305301 | Addgene NGS Result
ACCTACACCGAACTGAGATACCTACAGCGTGAGCTATGAGAAAGCGCCACGCTTCCCGAAGGGAGAAAGG
CGGACAGGTATCCGGTAAGCGGCAGGGTCGGAACAGGAGAGCGCACGAGGGAGCTTCCAGGGGGAAACGC
CTGGTATCTTTATAGTCCTGTCGGGTTTCGCCACCTCTGACTTGAGCGTCGATTTTTGTGATGCTCGTCA
GGGGGGCGGAGCCTATGGAAAAACGCCAGCAACGCGGCCTTTTTACGGTTCCTGGCCTTTTGCTGGCCTT
TTGCTCACATGTTCTTTCCTGCGTTATCCCCTGATTCTGTGGATAACCGTATTACCGCCTTTGAGTGAGC
TGATACCGCTCGCCGCAGCCGAACGACCGAGCGCAGCGAGTCAGTGAGCGAGGAAGCGGAAGAGCGCCCA
ATACGCAAACCGCCTCTCCCCGCGCGTTGGCCGATTCATTAATGCAGCTGGCACGACAGGTTTCCCGACT
GGAAAGCGGGCAGTGAGCGCAACGCAATTAATGTGAGTTAGCTCACTCATTAGGCACCCCAGGCTTTACA
CTTTATGCTTCCGGCTCGTATGTTGTGTGGAATTGTGAGCGGATAACAATTTCACACAGGAAACAGCTAT
GACCATGATTACGCCAAGCGCGCAATTAACCCTCACTAAAGGGAACAAAAGCTGGAGCTGCAAGCTTAAT
GTAGTCTTATGCAATACTCTTGTAGTCTTGCAACATGGTAACGATGAGTTAGCAACATGCCTTACAAGGA
GAGAAAAAGCACCGTGCATGCCGATTGGTGGAAGTAAGGTGGTACGATCGTGCCTTATTAGGAAGGCAAC
AGACGGGTCTGACATGGATTGGACGAACCACTGAATTGCCGCATTGCAGAGATATTGTATTTAAGTGCCT
AGCTCGATACATAAACGGGTCTCTCTGGTTAGACCAGATCTGAGCCTGGGAGCTCTCTGGCTAACTAGGG
AACCCACTGCTTAAGCCTCAATAAAGCTTGCCTTGAGTGCTTCAAGTAGTGTGTGCCCGTCTGTTGTGTG
ACTCTGGTAACTAGAGATCCCTCAGACCCTTTTAGTCAGTGTGGAAAATCTCTAGCAGTGGCGCCCGAAC
AGGGACTTGAAAGCGAAAGGGAAACCAGAGGAGCTCTCTCGACGCAGGACTCGGCTTGCTGAAGCGCGCA
CGGCAAGAGGCGAGGGGCGGCGACTGGTGAGTACGCCAAAAATTTTGACTAGCGGAGGCTAGAAGGAGAG
AGATGGGTGCGAGAGCGTCAGTATTAAGCGGGGGAGAATTAGATCGCGATGGGAAAAAATTCGGTTAAGG
CCAGGGGGAAAGAAAAAATATAAATTAAAACATATAGTATGGGCAAGCAGGGAGCTAGAACGATTCGCAG
TTAATCCTGGCCTGTTAGAAACATCAGAAGGCTGTAGACAAATACTGGGACAGCTACAACCATCCCTTCA
GACAGGATCAGAAGAACTTAGATCATTATATAATACAGTAGCAACCCTCTATTGTGTGCATCAAAGGATA
GAGATAAAAGACACCAAGGAAGCTTTAGACAAGATAGAGGAAGAGCAAAACAAAAGTAAGACCACCGCAC
AGCAAGCGGCCGCTGATCTTCAGACCTGGAGGAGGAGATATGAGGGACAATTGGAGAAGTGAATTATATA
AATATAAAGTAGTAAAAATTGAACCATTAGGAGTAGCACCCACCAAGGCAAAGAGAAGAGTGGTGCAGAG
AGAAAAAAGAGCAGTGGGAATAGGAGCTTTGTTCCTTGGGTTCTTGGGAGCAGCAGGAAGCACTATGGGC
GCAGCGTCAATGACGCTGACGGTACAGGCCAGACAATTATTGTCTGGTATAGTGCAGCAGCAGAACAATT
TGCTGAGGGCTATTGAGGCGCAACAGCATCTGTTGCAACTCACAGTCTGGGGCATCAAGCAGCTCCAGGC
AAGAATCCTGGCTGTGGAAAGATACCTAAAGGATCAACAGCTCCTGGGGATTTGGGGTTGCTCTGGAAAA
CTCATTTGCACCACTGCTGTGCCTTGGAATGCTAGTTGGAGTAATAAATCTCTGGAACAGATTTGGAATC
ACACGACCTGGATGGAGTGGGACAGAGAAATTAACAATTACACAAGCTTAATACACTCCTTAATTGAAGA
ATCGCAAAACCAGCAAGAAAAGAATGAACAAGAATTATTGGAATTAGATAAATGGGCAAGTTTGTGGAAT
TGGTTTAACATAACAAATTGGCTGTGGTATATAAAATTATTCATAATGATAGTAGGAGGCTTGGTAGGTT
TAAGAATAGTTTTTGCTGTACTTTCTATAGTGAATAGAGTTAGGCAGGGATATTCACCATTATCGTTTCA
GACCCACCTCCCAACCCCGAGGGGACCCAGAGAGGGCCTATTTCCCATGATTCCTTCATATTTGCATATA
CGATACAAGGCTGTTAGAGAGATAATTAGAATTAATTTGACTGTAAACACAAAGATATTAGTACAAAATA
CGTGACGTAGAAAGTAATAATTTCTTGGGTAGTTTGCAGTTTTAAAATTATGTTTTAAAATGGACTATCA
TATGCTTACCGTAACTTGAAAGTATTTCGATTTCTTGGCTTTATATATCTTGTGGAAAGGACGAAACACC
GGCTACAGTTAAAAAGGCCAACGTTTTAGAGCTAGAAATAGCAAGTTAAAATAAGGCTAGTCCGTTATCA
ACTTGAAAAAGTGGCACCGAGTCGGTGCTTTTTTGAACGCTGACGTCATCAACCCGCTCCAAGGAATCGC
GGGCCCAGTGTCACTAGGCGGGAACACCCAGCGCGCGTGCGCCCTGGCAGGAAGATGGCTGTGAGGGACA
GGGGAGTGGCGCCCTGCAATATTTGCATGTCGCTATGTGTTCTGGGAAATCACCATAAACGTGAAATGTC
TTTGGATTTGGGAGTCTTATAAGTTCTGTATGAGACCACTCTTTCCCGCTGAAGGTTTAGTAATAAAGTT
TTAGAGCTAGAAATAGCAAGTTAAAATAAGGCTAGTCCGTTATCAACTTGAAAAAGTGGCACCGAGTCGG
TGCTTTTTTAAGCTTGGCGTAACTAGATCTTGAGACAAATGGCAGTATTCATCCACAATTTTAAAAGAAA
AGGGGGGATTGGGGGGTACAGTGCAGGGGAAAGAATAGTAGACATAATAGCAACAGACATACAAACTAAA
GAATTACAAAAACAAATTACAAAAATTCAAAATTTTCGGGTTTATTACAGGGACAGCAGAGATCCACTTT
GGCGCCGGCTCGAGGGGGCCCGGGTGCAAAGATGGATAAAGTTTTAAACAGAGAGGAATCTTTGCAGCTA
ATGGACCTTCTAGGTCTTGAAAGGAGTGGGAATTGGCTCCGGTGCCCGTCAGTGGGCAGAGCGCACATCG
CCCACAGTCCCCGAGAAGTTGGGGGGAGGGGTCGGCAATTGATCCGGTGCCTAGAGAAGGTGGCGCGGGG
TAAACTGGGAAAGTGATGTCGTGTACTGGCTCCGCCTTTTTCCCGAGGGTGGGGGAGAACCGTATATAAG
TGCAGTAGTCGCCGTGAACGTTCTTTTTCGCAACGGGTTTGCCGCCAGAACACAGGTAAGTGCCGTGTGT
GGTTCCCGCGGGCCTGGCCTCTTTACGGGTTATGGCCCTTGCGTGCCTTGAATTACTTCCACCTGGCTGC
AGTACGTGATTCTTGATCCCGAGCTTCGGGTTGGAAGTGGGTGGGAGAGTTCGAGGCCTTGCGCTTAAGG
AGCCCCTTCGCCTCGTGCTTGAGTTGAGGCCTGGCCTGGGCGCTGGGGCCGCCGCGTGCGAATCTGGTGG
CACCTTCGCGCCTGTCTCGCTGCTTTCGATAAGTCTCTAGCCATTTAAAATTTTTGATGACCTGCTGCGA
CGCTTTTTTTCTGGCAAGATAGTCTTGTAAATGCGGGCCAAGATCTGCACACTGGTATTTCGGTTTTTGG
GGCCGCGGGCGGCGACGGGGCCCGTGCGTCCCAGCGCACATGTTCGGCGAGGCGGGGCCTGCGAGCGCGG
CCACCGAGAATCGGACGGGGGTAGTCTCAAGCTGGCCGGCCTGCTCTGGTGCCTGGCCTCGCGCCGCCGT
GTATCGCCCCGCCCTGGGCGGCAAGGCTGGCCCGGTCGGCACCAGTTGCGTGAGCGGAAAGATGGCCGCT
TCCCGGCCCTGCTGCAGGGAGCTCAAAATGGAGGACGCGGCGCTCGGGAGAGCGGGCGGGTGAGTCACCC
ACACAAAGGAAAAGGGCCTTTCCGTCCTCAGCCGTCGCTTCATGTGACTCCACGGAGTACCGGGCGCCGT
CCAGGCACCTCGATTAGTTCTCGAGCTTTTGGAGTACGTCGTCTTTAGGTTGGGGGGAGGGGTTTTATGC
GATGGAGTTTCCCCACACTGAGTGGGTGGAGACTGAAGTTAGGCCAGCTTGGCACTTGATGTAATTCTCC
TTGGAATTTGCCCTTTTTGAGTTTGGATCTTGGTTCATTCTCAAGCCTCAGACAGTGGTTCAAAGTTTTT
TTCTTCCATTTCAGGTGTCGTGACGTACGGCCACCATGACCGAGTACAAGCCCACGGTGCGCCTCGCCAC
CCGCGACGACGTCCCCAGGGCCGTACGCACCCTCGCCGCCGCGTTCGCCGACTACCCCGCCACGCGCCAC
ACCGTCGATCCGGACCGCCACATCGAGCGGGTCACCGAGCTGCAAGAACTCTTCCTCACGCGCGTCGGGC
TCGACATCGGCAAGGTGTGGGTCGCGGACGACGGCGCCGCCGTGGCGGTCTGGACCACGCCGGAGAGCGT
CGAAGCGGGGGCGGTGTTCGCCGAGATCGGCCCGCGCATGGCCGAGTTGAGCGGTTCCCGGCTGGCCGCG
CAGCAACAGATGGAAGGCCTCCTGGCGCCGCACCGGCCCAAGGAGCCCGCGTGGTTCCTGGCCACCGTCG
GAGTCTCGCCCGACCACCAGGGCAAGGGTCTGGGCAGCGCCGTCGTGCTCCCCGGAGTGGAGGCGGCCGA
GCGCGCCGGGGTGCCCGCCTTCCTGGAGACCTCCGCGCCCCGCAACCTCCCCTTCTACGAGCGGCTCGGC
TTCACCGTCACCGCCGACGTCGAGGTGCCCGAAGGACCGCGCACCTGGTGCATGACCCGCAAGCCCGGTG
CCGGATCGGGAGAGGGCAGAGGAAGTCTGCTAACATGCGGTGACGTCGAGGAGAATCCTGGCCCACCGGT
CGCCACCATGGTGAGCAAGGGCGAGGAGGATAACATGGCCATCATCAAGGAGTTCATGCGCTTCAAGGTG
CACATGGAGGGCTCCGTGAACGGCCACGAGTTCGAGATCGAGGGCGAGGGCGAGGGCCGCCCCTACGAGG
GCACCCAGACCGCCAAGCTGAAGGTGACCAAGGGTGGCCCCCTGCCCTTCGCCTGGGACATCCTGTCCCC
TCAGTTCATGTACGGCTCCAAGGCCTACGTGAAGCACCCCGCCGACATCCCCGACTACTTGAAGCTGTCC
TTCCCCGAGGGCTTCAAGTGGGAGCGCGTGATGAACTTCGAGGACGGCGGCGTGGTGACCGTGACCCAGG
ACTCCTCCCTGCAGGACGGCGAGTTCATCTACAAGGTGAAGCTGCGCGGCACCAACTTCCCCTCCGACGG
CCCCGTAATGCAGAAGAAGACCATGGGCTGGGAGGCCTCCTCCGAGCGGATGTACCCCGAGGACGGCGCC
CTGAAGGGCGAGATCAAGCAGAGGCTGAAGCTGAAGGACGGCGGCCACTACGACGCTGAGGTCAAGACCA
CCTACAAGGCCAAGAAGCCCGTGCAGCTGCCCGGCGCCTACAACGTCAACATCAAGTTGGACATCACCTC
CCACAACGAGGACTACACCATCGTGGAACAGTACGAACGCGCCGAGGGCCGCCACTCCACCGGCGGCATG
GACGAGCTGTACAAGTAAACGCGTTAAGTCGACAATCAACCTCTGGATTACAAAATTTGTGAAAGATTGA
CTGGTATTCTTAACTATGTTGCTCCTTTTACGCTATGTGGATACGCTGCTTTAATGCCTTTGTATCATGC
TATTGCTTCCCGTATGGCTTTCATTTTCTCCTCCTTGTATAAATCCTGGTTGCTGTCTCTTTATGAGGAG
TTGTGGCCCGTTGTCAGGCAACGTGGCGTGGTGTGCACTGTGTTTGCTGACGCAACCCCCACTGGTTGGG
GCATTGCCACCACCTGTCAGCTCCTTTCCGGGACTTTCGCTTTCCCCCTCCCTATTGCCACGGCGGAACT
CATCGCCGCCTGCCTTGCCCGCTGCTGGACAGGGGCTCGGCTGTTGGGCACTGACAATTCCGTGGTGTTG
TCGGGGAAATCATCGTCCTTTCCTTGGCTGCTCGCCTGTGTTGCCACCTGGATTCTGCGCGGGACGTCCT
TCTGCTACGTCCCTTCGGCCCTCAATCCAGCGGACCTTCCTTCCCGCGGCCTGCTGCCGGCTCTGCGGCC
TCTTCCGCGTCTTCGCCTTCGCCCTCAGACGAGTCGGATCTCCCTTTGGGCCGCCTCCCCGCGTCGACTT
TAAGACCAATGACTTACAAGGCAGCTGTAGATCTTAGCCACTTTTTAAAAGAAAAGGGGGGACTGGAAGG
GCTAATTCACTCCCAACGAAGACAAGATCTGCTTTTTGCTTGTACTGGGTCTCTCTGGTTAGACCAGATC
TGAGCCTGGGAGCTCTCTGGCTAACTAGGGAACCCACTGCTTAAGCCTCAATAAAGCTTGCCTTGAGTGC
TTCAAGTAGTGTGTGCCCGTCTGTTGTGTGACTCTGGTAACTAGAGATCCCTCAGACCCTTTTAGTCAGT
GTGGAAAATCTCTAGCAGTACGTATAGTAGTTCATGTCATCTTATTATTCAGTATTTATAACTTGCAAAG
AAATGAATATCAGAGAGTGAGAGGAACTTGTTTATTGCAGCTTATAATGGTTACAAATAAAGCAATAGCA
TCACAAATTTCACAAATAAAGCATTTTTTTCACTGCATTCTAGTTGTGGTTTGTCCAAACTCATCAATGT
ATCTTATCATGTCTGGCTCTAGCTATCCCGCCCCTAACTCCGCCCATCCCGCCCCTAACTCCGCCCAGTT
CCGCCCATTCTCCGCCCCATGGCTGACTAATTTTTTTTATTTATGCAGAGGCCGAGGCCGCCTCGGCCTC
TGAGCTATTCCAGAAGTAGTGAGGAGGCTTTTTTGGAGGCCTAGGGACGTACCCAATTCGCCCTATAGTG
AGTCGTATTACGCGCGCTCACTGGCCGTCGTTTTACAACGTCGTGACTGGGAAAACCCTGGCGTTACCCA
ACTTAATCGCCTTGCAGCACATCCCCCTTTCGCCAGCTGGCGTAATAGCGAAGAGGCCCGCACCGATCGC
CCTTCCCAACAGTTGCGCAGCCTGAATGGCGAATGGG
[124 nt withheld, positions 7458-7581]
C
[91 nt withheld, positions 7583-7673]
A
[49 nt withheld, positions 7675-7723]
CCTTTGACGTTGGAGTCCACGTTCTTT
[37 nt withheld, positions 7751-7787]
ACCCTATCTCGGTCTATTCTTTTGATTTATAAGGGATTTTGCCGATTTCGGCCTATTGGTTAAAAAATGA
GCTGATTTAACAAAAATTTAACGCGAATTTTAACAAAATATTAACGCTTACAATTTAGGTGGCACTTTTC
GGGGAAATGTGCGCGGAACCCCTATTTGTTTATTTTTCTAAATACATTCAAATATGTATCCGCTCATGAG
ACAATAACCCTGATAAATGCTTCAATAATATTGAAAAAGGAAGAGTATGAGTATTCAACATTTCCGTGTC
GCCCTTATTCCCTTTTTTGCGGCATTTTGCCTTCCTGTTTTTGCTCACCCAGAAACGCTGGTGAAAGTAA
AAGATGCTGAAGATCAGTTGGGTGCACGAGTGGGTTACATCGAACTGGATCTCAACAGCGGTAAGATCCT
TGAGAGTTTTCGCCCCGAAGAACGTTTTCCAATGATGAGCACTTTTAAAGTTCTGCTATGTGGCGCGGTA
TTATCCCGTATTGACGCCGGGCAAGAGCAACTCGGTCGCCGCATACACTATTCTCAGAATGACTTGGTTG
AGTACTCACCAGTCACAGAAAAGCATCTTACGGATGGCATGACAGTAAGAGAATTATGCAGTGCTGCCAT
AACCATGAGTGATAACACTGCGGCCAACTTACTTCTGACAACGATCGGAGGACCGAAGGAGCTAACCGCT
TTTTTGCACAACATGGGGGATCATGTAACTCGCCTTGATCGTTGGGAACCGGAGCTGAATGAAGCCATAC
CAAACGACGAGCGTGACACCACGATGCCTGTAGCAATGGCAACAACGTTGCGCAAACTATTAACTGGCGA
ACTACTTACTCTAGCTTCCCGGCAACAATTAATAGACTGGATGGAGGCGGATAAAGTTGCAGGACCACTT
CTGCGCTCGGCCCTTCCGGCTGGCTGGTTTATTGCTGATAAATCTGGAGCCGGTGAGCGTGGGTCTCGCG
GTATCATTGCAGCACTGGGGCCAGATGGTAAGCCCTCCCGTATCGTAGTTATCTACACGACGGGGAGTCA
GGCAACTATGGATGAACGAAATAGACAGATCGCTGAGATAGGTGCCTCACTGATTAAGCATTGGTAACTG
TCAGACCAAGTTTACTCATATATACTTTAGATTGATTTAAAACTTCATTTTTAATTTAAAAGGATCTAGG
TGAAGATCCTTTTTGATAATCTCATGACCAAAATCCCTTAACGTGAGTTTTCGTTCCACTGAGCGTCAGA
CCCCGTAGAAAAGATCAAAGGATCTTCTTGAGATCCTTTTTTTCTGCGCGTAATCTGCTGCTTGCAAACA
AAAAAACCACCGCTACCAGCGGTGGTTTGTTTGCCGGATCAAGAGCTACCAACTCTTTTTCCGAAGGTAA
CTGGCTTCAGCAGAGCGCAGATACCAAATACTGTTCTTCTAGTGTAGCCGTAGTTAGGCCACCACTTCAA
GAACTCTGTAGCACCGCCTACATACCTCGCTCTGCTAATCCTGTTACCAGTGGCTGCTGCCAGTGGCGAT
AAGTCGTGTCTTACCGGGTTGGACTCAAGACGATAGTTACCGGATAAGGCGCAGCGGTCGGGCTGAACGG
GGGGTTCGTGCACACAGCCCAGCTTGGAGCGAACG
