>Addgene plasmid #140100 | pDECKO_mCherry_Intergenic | depositor partial sequence | sequence record 271556 | GTACAAAATACGTGACGTAG
ANTTCTTGGGTAGTTTGCAGTTTTAAATTATGTTTTAAAATGGACTATCATATGCTTACCGTAACTTGAA
AGTATTTCGATTTCTTGGCTTTATATATCTTGTGGAAAGGACGAAACACCGGCTACAGTTAAAAAGGCCA
ACGTTTTAGAGCTAGAAATAGCAAGTTAAAATAAGGCTAGTCCGTTATCAACTTGAAAAAGTGGCACCGA
GTCGGTGCTTTTTTGAACGCTGACGTCATCAACCCGCTCCAAGGAATCGCGGGCCCAGTGTCACTAGGCG
GGAACACCCAGCGCGCGTGCGCCCTGGCAGGAAGATGGCTGTGAGGGACAGGGGAGTGGCGCCCTGCAAT
ATTTGCATGTCGCTATGTGTTCTGGGAAATCACCATAAACGTGAAATGTCTTTGGATTTGGGAGTCTTAT
AAGTTCTGTATGAGACCACTCTTTCCCGCTGAAGGTTTAGTAATAAAGTTTTAGAGCTAGAAATAGCAAG
TTAAAATAAGGCTAGTCCGTTATCAACTTGAAAAAGTGGCACCGAGTCGGTGCTTTTTTAAGCTTGGCGT
AACTAGATCTTGAGACAAATGGCAGTATTCATCCACAATTTTAAAAGAAAAGGGGGGATTGGGGGGTACA
GTGCAGGGGAAAGAATAGTAGACATAATAGCAACAGACATACAAACTAAAGAATTACAAAAACAAATTAC
